>Addgene plasmid #90041 | LLhF-pHG165a | addgene full sequence | sequence record 178170 | Addgene NGS Result
GAAGATCCTTTTTGATAATCTCATGACCAAAATCCCTTAACGTGAGTTTTCGTTCCACTGAGCGTCAGAC
CCCGTAGAAAAGATCAAAGGATCTTCTTGAGATCCTTTTTTTCTGCGCGTAATCTGCTGCTTGCAAACAA
AAAAACCACCGCTACCAGCGGTGGTTTGTTTGCCGGATCAAGAGCTACCAACTCTTTTTCCGAAGGTAAC
TGGCTTCAGCAGAGCGCAGATACCAAATACTGTTCTTCTAGTGTAGCCGTAGTTAGGCCACCACTTCAAG
AACTCTGTAGCACCGCCTACATACCTCGCTCTGCTAATCCTGTTACCAGTGGCTGCTGCCAGTGGCGATA
AGTCGTGTCTTACCGGGTTGGACTCAAGACGATAGTTACCGGATAAGGCGCAGCGGTCGGGCTGAACGGG
GGGTTCGTGCACACAGCCCAGCTTGGAGCGAACGACCTACACCGAACTGAGATACCTACAGCGTGAGCTA
TGAGAAAGCGCCACGCTTCCCGAAGGGAGAAAGGCGGACAGGTATCCGGTAAGCGGCAGGGTCGGAACAG
GAGAGCGCACGAGGGAGCTTCCAGGGGGAAACGCCTGGTATCTTTATAGTCCTGTCGGGTTTCGCCACCT
CTGACTTGAGCGTCGATTTTTGTGATGCTCGTCAGGGGGGCGGAGCCTATGGAAAAACGCCAGCAACGCG
GCCTTTTTACGGTTCCTGGCCTTTTGCTGGCCTTTTGCTCACATGTTCTTTCCTGCGTTATCCCCTGATT
CTGTGGATAACCGTATTACCGCCTTTGAGTGAGCTGATACCGCTCGCCGCAGCCGAACGACCGAGCGCAG
CGAGTCAGTGAGCGAGGAAGCGGAAGAGCGCAACGCAATTAATGTGAGTTAGCTCACTCATTAGGCACCC
CAGGCTTTACACTTTATGCTTCCGGCTCGTATGTTGTGTGGAATTGTGAGCGGATAACAATTTCACACAG
GAAACAGCTATGACCATGATTACGCCAAGCTTGGCTCGAGGTCGACGGATCCCCGGGAATTCCGACACCA
TCGAATGGTGCAAAACCTTTCGCGGTATGGCATGATAGCGCCCGGAAGAGAGTCAATTCAGGGTGGTGAA
TGTGAAACCAGTAACGTTATACGATGTCGCAGAGTATGCCGGTGTCTCTTATCAGACCGTTTCCCGCGTG
GTGAACCAGGCCAGCCACGTTTCTGCGAAAACGCGGGAAAAAGTGGAAGCGGCGATGGCGGAGCTCAATT
ACATTCCCAACCGCGTGGCACAACAACTGGCGGGCAAACAGAGCCGTTCTATTGGTCTTGTGATCCCCGA
TCTGGAGAACACCAGCTATACCCGCATCGCTAACTATCTTGAACGCCAGGCGCGGCAACGGGGTTATCAA
CTGCTGATTGCCTGCTCAGAAGATCAGCCAGACAACGAAATGCGGTGCATTGAGCACCTTTTACAGCGTC
AGGTTGATGCCATTATTGTTTCGACGTCGTTGCCTCCTGAGCATCCTTTTTATCAACGCTGGGCTAACGA
CCCGTTCCCGATTGTCGCGCTGGACCGCGCCCTCGATCGTGAACACTTCACCAGCGTGGTTGGTGCCGAT
CAGGATGATGCCGAAATGCTGGCGGAAGAGTTACGTAAGTTTCCCGCCGAGACGGTGCTTTATCTTGGTG
CGCTACCGGAGCTTTCTGTCAGCTTCCTGCGTGAACAAGGTTTCCGTACTGCCTGGAAAGATGATCCGCG
CGAAGTGCATTTCCTGTATGCCAACAGCTATGAGCGGGAGGCGGCTGCCCAGTTATTCGAAAAATGGCTG
GAAACGCATCCGATGCCGCAGGCGCTGTTCACAACGTCGTTTGCGTTGTTGCAAGGAGTGATGGATGTCA
CGCTGCGTCGCGACGGCAAACTGCCTTCTGACCTGGCAATTGCCACCTTTGGCGATAACGAACTGCTCGA
CTTCTTACAGTGTCCGGTGCTGGCAGTGGCTCAACGTCACCGCGATGTCGCAGAGCGTGTGCTGGAGATT
GTCCTGGCAAGCCTGGACGAACCGCGTAAGCCAAAACCTGGTTTAACGCGCATTAAACGTAATCTCTATC
GCCGCGGCGTGCTCAGCCGTAGCTAATAACCTGAGGCCGATACTGTCGTCGTCCCCTCAAACTGGCAGAT
GCACGGTTACGATGCGCCCATCTACACCAACGTGACCTATCCCATTAGGTCAATCCGCCGTTTGTTCCCA
CGGAGAATCCGACGGGTTGTTACTCGCTCACATTTAATGTTGATGAAAGCTGGCTACAGGAAGGCCAGAC
GCGAATTATTTTTGATGGCGTTGGAATTCACTGGCCGTCGTTTTACAACGTCGTGACTGGGAAAACCCTG
GCGTTACCCAACTTAATCGCCTTGCAGCACATCCCCCTTTCGCCAGCTGGCGTAATAGCGAAGAGGCCCG
CACCGATCGCCCTTCCCAACAGTTGCGCAGCCTGAATGGCGAATGGCGATTCC
[38 nt withheld, positions 2504-2541]
C
[378 nt withheld, positions 2543-2920]
C
[91 nt withheld, positions 2922-3012]
A
[49 nt withheld, positions 3014-3062]
CCTTTGACGTTGGAGTCCACGTTCTTT
[37 nt withheld, positions 3090-3126]
ACCCTATCTCGGTCTATTCTTTTGATTTATAAGGGATTTTGCCGATTTCGGCCTATTGGTTAAAAAATGA
GCTGATTTAACAAAAATTTAACGCGAATTTTAACAAAATATTAACGCTTACAATTTAAATATTTGCTTAT
ACAATCT
[100 nt withheld, positions 3274-3373]
CTCAGGC
[89 nt withheld, positions 3381-3469]
T
[44 nt withheld, positions 3471-3514]
ACCTACACATTACTCA
[44 nt withheld, positions 3531-3574]
TTGCGTTGAAATAAAGGCTTCTCCC
[83 nt withheld, positions 3600-3682]
TTCTTTGCCTTGCCTGTATGATTTATTGGATGTTGGAATCGCCTGATGCGGTATTTTCTCCTTACGCATC
TGTGCGGTATTTCACACCGCATATGGTGCACTCTCAGTACAATCTGCTCTGATGCCGCATAGTTAAGCCA
GCCCCGACACCCGCCAACACCCGCTGACGCGCCCTGACGGGCTTGTCTGCTCCCGGCATCCGCTTACAGA
CAAGCTGTGACCGTCTCCGGGAGCTGCATGTGTCAGAGGTTTTCACCGTCATCACCGAAACGCGCGAGAC
GAAAGGGCCTCGTGATACGCCTATTTTTATAGGTTAATGTCATGATAATAATGGTTTCTTAGACGTCAGG
TGGCACTTTTCGGGGAAATGTGCGCGGAACCCCTATTTGTTTATTTTTCTAAATACATTCAAATATGTAT
CCGCTCATGAGACAATAACCCTGATAAATGCTTCAATAATATTGAAAAAGGAAGAGTATGAGTATTCAAC
ATTTCCGTGTCGCCCTTATTCCCTTTTTTGCGGCATTTTGCCTTCCTGTTTTTGCTCACCCAGAAACGCT
GGTGAAAGTAAAAGATGCTGAAGATCAGTTGGGTGCACGAGTGGGTTACATCGAACTGGATCTCAACAGC
GGTAAGATCCTTGAGAGTTTTCGCCCCGAAGAACGTTTTCCAATGATGAGCACTTTTAAAGTTCTGCTAT
GTGGCGCGGTATTATCCCGTATTGACGCCGGGCAAGAGCAACTCGGTCGCCGCATACACTATTCTCAGAA
TGACTTGGTTGAGTACTCACCAGTCACAGAAAAGCATCTTACGGATGGCATGACAGTAAGAGAATTATGC
AGTGCTGCCATAACCATGAGTGATAACACTGCGGCCAACTTACTTCTGACAACGATCGGAGGACCGAAGG
AGCTAACCGCTTTTTTGCACAACATGGGGGATCATGTAACTCGCCTTGATCGTTGGGAACCGGAGCTGAA
TGAAGCCATACCAAACGACGAGCGTGACACCACGATGCCTGTAGCAATGGCAACAACGTTGCGCAAACTA
TTAACTGGCGAACTACTTACTCTAGCTTCCCGGCAACAATTAATAGACTGGATGGAGGCGGATAAAGTTG
CAGGACCACTTCTGCGCTCGGCCCTTCCGGCTGGCTGGTTTATTGCTGATAAATCTGGAGCCGGTGAGCG
TGGGTCTCGCGGTATCATTGCAGCACTGGGGCCAGATGGTAAGCCCTCCCGTATCGTAGTTATCTACACG
ACGGGGAGTCAGGCAACTATGGATGAACGAAATAGACAGATCGCTGAGATAGGTGCCTCACTGATTAAGC
ATTGGTAACTGTCAGACCAAGTTTACTCATATATACTTTAGATTGATTTAAAACTTCATTTTTAATTTAA
AAGGATCTAGGT
Features (pLannotate 1.2.2; 15 found; start..end, strand, type, name):
     97..685     +  rep_origin     ori: high-copy-number ColE1/pMB1/pBR322/pUC origin of replication
    880..901     +  protein_bind   CAP binding site: CAP binding activates transcription in the presence of cAMP. E. coli catabolite activator protein
    916..946     +  promoter       lac promoter: promoter for the E. coli lac operon
    954..970     +  protein_bind   lac operator: The lac repressor binds to the lac operator to inhibit transcription in E. coli. This inhibition can be relieved by adding lactose or isopropyl-β-D-thiogalactopyranoside (IPTG). lac repressor encoded by lacI
   1044..1121    +  promoter       lacIq promoter: lacI (mutant); In the lacIq allele, a single base change in the promoter boosts expression of the lacI gene about 10-fold.
   1137..2123    +  CDS            cra: CRA_ECOLI - Also known as fruC, fruR, shl. Experimental evidence at protein level: Swiss-Prot protein existence level 1. Global transcriptional regulator, which plays an important role in the regulation of carbon metabolism. Activates transcription of genes encoding biosynthetic and oxidative enzymes (involved in Krebs cycle, glyoxylate shunt and gluconeogenesis, such as ppsA and fbp). Represses genes involved in sugar catabolism, such as fruB, pfkA, pykF and adhE. Binds asymmetrically to the two half-sites of its operator. From Escherichia coli (strain K12).
   2130..2332    +  CDS            lacZ (fragment): β-galactosidase; lacZ
   2336..2493    +  CDS            lacZα (fragment): LacZα fragment of β-galactosidase; lacZ fragment
   2504..2809    +  CDS            M13 gene IV (fragment) (sequence partly withheld): pIV; IV; phage assembly
   2797..3225    +  rep_origin     f1 ori (sequence partly withheld): f1 bacteriophage origin of replication; arrow indicates direction of (+) strand synthesis
   3315..3716    +  CDS            M13 gene II (fragment) (sequence partly withheld): pII; II; replication
   3724..3823    -  misc_feature   bom (fragment): basis of mobility region from pBR322
   3925..3960    -  CDS            rop (fragment): Rop protein, which maintains plasmids at low copy number; rop
   4055..4159    +  promoter       AmpR promoter: bla
   4160..5020    +  CDS            AmpR: β-lactamase; bla; confers resistance to ampicillin, carbenicillin, and related antibiotics
