[The description below was written by a language model from this plasmid's Addgene catalogue record and pLannotate feature annotations shown in this document.]
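Description:
LLhF-pHG165a is a bacterial expression plasmid built on pHG165a, a derivative of pHG165 in which the lacO1 operator site of the parent vector has been disabled by mutation so that the plasmid itself does not titrate LacI-type repressors. It is maintained in E. coli under ampicillin selection (AmpR/β-lactamase with its own promoter) and replicates from a ColE1/pMB1-family origin. The automated annotation labels that origin generically as high copy, but the catalogue lists the plasmid as low copy. Only short fragments of rop and the pBR322 bom region are detected. An f1 origin flanked by partial M13 gene II and gene IV sequences is also present, along with remnants of the lac region (CAP site, lac promoter, an operator-like sequence that presumably corresponds to the mutated lacO1, and lacZ/lacZα fragments) inherited from the backbone.

The insert, LLhF, is a synthetic chimeric transcription repressor that joins the DNA-binding domain and linker region of E. coli LacI to the regulatory domain of E. coli FruR (Cra). The annotation tool recognises the roughly 1 kb open reading frame simply as cra, reflecting the larger FruR-derived portion. Expression is constitutive from the lacIq promoter, a mutant lacI promoter with a single base change that raises transcription about tenfold, and translation starts at a GTG codon, an alternative start used in E. coli. Because the chimera carries LacI's DNA-binding specificity, it should repress lac operator-controlled genes while its regulatory domain comes from FruR. The construct belongs to a set of LacI/GalR-family hybrids used to compare transcription repression and functional attributes across that family.
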