Addgene plasmid #90041: LLhF-pHG165a
Purpose: Constitutive expression of a chimeric LacI:FruR transcription repressor
Depositing lab: Liskin Swint-Kruse. Depositing organization: University of Kansas Medical Center. Publication: Novel insights from hybrid LacI/GalR proteins: family-wide functional attributes and biologically significant variation in transcription repression. Meinhardt S, Manley MW Jr, Becker NA, Hessman JA, Maher LJ 3rd, Swint-Kruse L. Nucleic Acids Res. 2012 Nov;40(21):11139-54. doi: 10.1093/nar/gks806. Epub 2012 Sep 10. PubMed 22965134.
Backbone
  Vector backbone: pHG165a
  Backbone manufacturer: PMID: 3012611 with lacO1 binding site of pHG165 disabled by mutation
  Vector type: Bacterial Expression
Growth in bacteria
  Bacterial resistance: Ampicillin, 100 μg/mL
  Growth temperature: 37°C
  Growth strain: DH5alpha
  Copy number: Low Copy
Gene/Insert
  Gene/Insert name: LLhF
  Species: Synthetic
  Promoter: Iq
  Cloning method: Ligation Independent Cloning
Terms and licenses: Academic/Nonprofit Terms; Industry Terms: Not Available to Industry
Depositor comments: E. coli LacI DNA binding domain, LacI linker region, and E. coli FruR/CRA regulatory domain . The start codon of these genes is GTG, which is an alternative MET start codon in E. coli.
How to cite: LLhF-pHG165a was a gift from Liskin Swint-Kruse (Addgene plasmid # 90041 ; http://n2t.net/addgene:90041 ; RRID:Addgene_90041)
